Addgene plasmid #193005: Zic4-3505-D3:Luc
Purpose: Plasmid to test the Hydra Zic4 promoter activity (partial deletion D3)
Depositing lab: Brigitte Galliot. Depositing organization: University of Geneva. Publication: The transcription factor Zic4 acts as a transdifferentiation switch. Vogg MC, Ferenc J, Buzgariu WC, Perruchoud C , Papasaikas P, Sanchez PGL, Nuninger C , Delucinge-Vivier C , Rampon C , Beccari L, Vriz S , Vincent S , Galliot B , Tsiairis CD. bioRxiv 2021.12.22.47383 10.1101/2021.12.22.473838.
Backbone
  Vector backbone: pGL3
  Vector type: Mammalian Expression
Growth in bacteria
  Bacterial resistance: Ampicillin, 100 μg/mL
  Growth temperature: 37°C
  Growth strain: DH5alpha
  Copy number: High Copy
Gene/Insert
  Gene/Insert name: Hydra Zic4 promoter
  Species: Hydra
  Insert size (bp): 1985
  Mutation: partial deletion of the Hydra Zic4 promoter-D3
  Cloning method: Restriction Enzyme; 5′ cloning site Unknown (unknown if destroyed); 3′ cloning site Unknown (unknown if destroyed)
Terms and licenses: Academic/Nonprofit Terms; Industry Terms: Not Available to Industry
Depositor comments: Please visit for https://www.biorxiv.org/content/10.1101/2021.12.22.473838v1 bioRxiv preprint.
How to cite: Zic4-3505-D3:Luc was a gift from Brigitte Galliot (Addgene plasmid # 193005 ; http://n2t.net/addgene:193005 ; RRID:Addgene_193005)
