[The description below was written by a language model from this plasmid's Addgene catalogue record and pLannotate feature annotations shown in this document.]
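Description:
Zic4-3505-D3:Luc is a promoter-reporter plasmid built on the pGL3 luciferase backbone, catalogued as a mammalian expression vector and intended for testing the transcriptional activity of the Hydra Zic4 promoter. It is maintained in E. coli as a high-copy plasmid through a ColE1/pUC-type origin and selected with ampicillin via the β-lactamase gene and its native promoter. An f1 bacteriophage origin is also present, which can support single-stranded DNA production. The sequenced record is 6,862 nt.

The insert is a 1,985 bp Hydra Zic4 promoter fragment carrying a partial deletion designated D3. The name suggests it belongs to a deletion series derived from a longer promoter construct, but the record does not define the boundaries of the deletion or the cloning sites used. The promoter itself is not annotated in the feature table. It presumably occupies the unannotated region between the upstream pause site and the firefly luciferase (luc+) coding sequence, which is followed by an SV40 polyadenylation signal. Upstream of the insert, a synthetic poly(A) signal and the RNA polymerase II transcriptional pause site from the human α2 globin gene limit read-through transcription from the backbone, so that luciferase output reflects the activity of the cloned promoter fragment. The short annotated fragments of SV40 large T antigen, TcR and lacZα are backbone remnants rather than functional genes.

The plasmid is used in luciferase assays to measure how removing the D3 region affects Zic4 promoter activity, helping to map regulatory elements that control this Hydra transcription factor gene.
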