Features (pLannotate 1.2.2; 11 found; start..end, strand, type, name):
   2221..3873    +  CDS            luciferase: firefly luciferase; luc+; enhanced luc+ version of the luciferase gene
   3914..4035    -  polyA_signal   SV40 poly(A) signal: SV40 polyadenylation signal
   4058..4126    -  CDS            large T antigen (fragment): large T antigen from SV40 (simian virus 40)
   4142..4274    +  CDS            TcR (fragment): tetracycline efflux protein; tet; confers resistance to tetracycline
   4454..5042    -  rep_origin     ori: high-copy-number ColE1/pMB1/pBR322/pUC origin of replication
   5213..6073    -  CDS            AmpR: β-lactamase; bla; confers resistance to ampicillin, carbenicillin, and related antibiotics
   6074..6178    -  promoter       AmpR promoter: bla
   6205..6633    +  rep_origin     f1 ori (sequence partly withheld): f1 bacteriophage origin of replication; arrow indicates direction of (+) strand synthesis
   6665..6732    -  CDS            lacZα (fragment): LacZα fragment of β-galactosidase; lacZ fragment
   6791..6839    +  polyA_signal   poly(A) signal: synthetic polyadenylation signal
   6853..82      +  misc_feature   pause site (across the origin): RNA polymerase II transcriptional pause signal from the human α2 globin gene
>Addgene plasmid #193005 | Zic4-3505-D3:Luc | addgene full sequence | sequence record 378760 | Addgene NGS Result
CTCCATCAAAACAAAACGAAACAAAACAAACTAGCAAAATAGGCTGTCCCCAGTGCAAGTGCAGGTGCCA
GAACATTTCTCTATCGATAGGTACCATGAGTTTATTTTGAGGTGACCCATGCTGTTCTCATTAATCTAAA
ACCATTGGTTTTTTGATTAAAAGGATCATCGCTCAAATAAAGTGTTTTACTCAGGCGTGTGATAACTGTA
TTACTAAGACTTCCTCGATATAAACTTGCATCAAATTATTTCTGAATAATGATTATTGTCAAAAACAAAG
ACACAGTTGACTAAATTCCTAACTTACTTTGTATTATTTTTTGTCTGTAATTTTATAGACCGATATGTTA
CTTTTGCTACATGTGTTAGAAGTTGTTTGAGAATTCAAACTGAGTGAAAAAAATGGACAAATAAAACAAA
ATAAAACGCGTATGTCCTGCTACCTTTTTATAGCTGTTTTAAATAAAGTTTCTTTTGGTATTCTAATGTT
GTGACTTCTAAAAAAATTATGCAATCAAAGATTATCGACGCAACGATAAGTCAATTAAAGGAAAGGGGTG
CTACATATGAGACAACACATGTGTGTTTTACATTTTTAACCGGTTTAACGTCACTCCGAACAAAGTTTAA
ATTAATGCGAACGTTTTATTTTTGTAGCTAAACATCTGAGTTAAAAATGCTTGCGCACGTTCTTTTAACA
AAAACAGCTCATCTTATTGTTTTACTTTTTATTTTTTATTAAATTAAAAAAAATATAATTAAAAAATATT
TTTGTAAGAATCTTAACAGATATTTTACGATAAAATTTCTTATCTAAAGTATCGTTTTCAGGTTACTCGC
GTAGACTTATAATTTTCAATAAAGATTACCCAATTTGTCTAATTAGCATAACAATTAATTATAAGTAAAT
AACCGGAGATAATAAGTAAATAACCTGAGATAAAAACCTCAAAGAGTACAGCAGATTGGAAATCATTTTT
TTTTTTTTCAAGAAACCGCGCGCATTCACTCGTATACCTTAATTGTATAATCTTTTAGTTAAACAAGCAC
CAAAACCGGAACAAAGGTAGTAGTATACAATCAAAGCAAGCTTTGATATCTCTAATATTTTTTTCAATTT
TTTTTTTATCCACTTATTTGTCTGAGCTATTTCTTTACCTTAATTACGCTATAAAATTTTCTTCTCGACA
AGCGGCGTAGCTTTGAGTTTATAGCTCTTTTCTGAAGTCTAATTCCTTCTGTTTTTATTACAATCCTGAC
TAAGCTTCCTCAAAGTCAAGGAAAACAAATGCAGTTAAAAAGAAAATAATCCTTGTAAACACGTTTCATC
CTTCATAAAAAACGTACGCTAATAAAGCTTTTTTGTTTACAGTTAAGCAAGCTAATTTAGAATTTCAGAA
TTACTCTTTGCAAAAAAAAAAAAAAAAAAAAAAAAAAAAAAAAAAAAAAAAAAAAAGTAATAATAATAAT
TAGCCACGTCATTTTGCAACCAGATTAAAATCCAGGAAATCTCAATGAAATTATTTGGGAGGAAGTTGTA
TATTTCTAAAATTTAGCAGAACTTATATTAGCGTATATCTTCGACACACATAAACTTACTGTGATATTAC
AAAATGACTCAATTGAGTTAGAAATAAAATCAAATAAATAAACTAAATTTTCCCAATACTACAAAGCAGG
ATCTGAAAGGTTCTTTTAAGGATTCTCGCTTCATACTTTTTTTGTTTTGTATTATTTTGCTCCCGTTAAT
TAGGAAATAAACTACCATGCAGATTAATTATGGGTATAATTGAAAGTTCGTGCAGTTTTATTCTTCGTCA
AATTAAATCAATAATTTAGTTCTATTTCGTTTTATTACTATAAATCCTCTAAAGAACATTTTTGCTTGTT
TTCTTTTTAAAGATCTCATTTTAATTTTTAATACCCCGCTATGATGTGATTGGATGGGATCAAATGTGAT
TGGTTAAAAAAGTTTGAATAAGTATCAAGAACTGTCAATCAAAATAAATGAGCGGCCAATCAGGTTAGTT
ATAAATCCTTATTAGCAACATAATCCCTACACATAGACAGATGTACCATACATAATGGAAAGGTAAAATT
GATTTGTGCCCAAAAGCATTTAAAAGTCTCAATTTACATCCGAATGACACCGTATTTCAGTCACCTCGAG
ATCTGCGATCTAAGTAAGCTTGGCATTCCGGTACTGTTGGTAAAGCCACCATGGAAGACGCCAAAAACAT
AAAGAAAGGCCCGGCGCCATTCTATCCGCTGGAAGATGGAACCGCTGGAGAGCAACTGCATAAGGCTATG
AAGAGATACGCCCTGGTTCCTGGAACAATTGCTTTTACAGATGCACATATCGAGGTGGACATCACTTACG
CTGAGTACTTCGAAATGTCCGTTCGGTTGGCAGAAGCTATGAAACGATATGGGCTGAATACAAATCACAG
AATCGTCGTATGCAGTGAAAACTCTCTTCAATTCTTTATGCCGGTGTTGGGCGCGTTATTTATCGGAGTT
GCAGTTGCGCCCGCGAACGACATTTATAATGAACGTGAATTGCTCAACAGTATGGGCATTTCGCAGCCTA
CCGTGGTGTTCGTTTCCAAAAAGGGGTTGCAAAAAATTTTGAACGTGCAAAAAAAGCTCCCAATCATCCA
AAAAATTATTATCATGGATTCTAAAACGGATTACCAGGGATTTCAGTCGATGTACACGTTCGTCACATCT
CATCTACCTCCCGGTTTTAATGAATACGATTTTGTGCCAGAGTCCTTCGATAGGGACAAGACAATTGCAC
TGATCATGAACTCCTCTGGATCTACTGGTCTGCCTAAAGGTGTCGCTCTGCCTCATAGAACTGCCTGCGT
GAGATTCTCGCATGCCAGAGATCCTATTTTTGGCAATCAAATCATTCCGGATACTGCGATTTTAAGTGTT
GTTCCATTCCATCACGGTTTTGGAATGTTTACTACACTCGGATATTTGATATGTGGATTTCGAGTCGTCT
TAATGTATAGATTTGAAGAAGAGCTGTTTCTGAGGAGCCTTCAGGATTACAAGATTCAAAGTGCGCTGCT
GGTGCCAACCCTATTCTCCTTCTTCGCCAAAAGCACTCTGATTGACAAATACGATTTATCTAATTTACAC
GAAATTGCTTCTGGTGGCGCTCCCCTCTCTAAGGAAGTCGGGGAAGCGGTTGCCAAGAGGTTCCATCTGC
CAGGTATCAGGCAAGGATATGGGCTCACTGAGACTACATCAGCTATTCTGATTACACCCGAGGGGGATGA
TAAACCGGGCGCGGTCGGTAAAGTTGTTCCATTTTTTGAAGCGAAGGTTGTGGATCTGGATACCGGGAAA
ACGCTGGGCGTTAATCAAAGAGGCGAACTGTGTGTGAGAGGTCCTATGATTATGTCCGGTTATGTAAACA
ATCCGGAAGCGACCAACGCCTTGATTGACAAGGATGGATGGCTACATTCTGGAGACATAGCTTACTGGGA
CGAAGACGAACACTTCTTCATCGTTGACCGCCTGAAGTCTCTGATTAAGTACAAAGGCTATCAGGTGGCT
CCCGCTGAATTGGAATCCATCTTGCTCCAACACCCCAACATCTTCGACGCAGGTGTCGCAGGTCTTCCCG
ACGATGACGCCGGTGAACTTCCCGCCGCCGTTGTTGTTTTGGAGCACGGAAAGACGATGACGGAAAAAGA
GATCGTGGATTACGTCGCCAGTCAAGTAACAACCGCGAAAAAGTTGCGCGGAGGAGTTGTGTTTGTGGAC
GAAGTACCGAAAGGTCTTACCGGAAAACTCGACGCAAGAAAAATCAGAGAGATCCTCATAAAGGCCAAGA
AGGGCGGAAAGATCGCCGTGTAATTCTAGAGTCGGGGCGGCCGGCCGCTTCGAGCAGACATGATAAGATA
CATTGATGAGTTTGGACAAACCACAACTAGAATGCAGTGAAAAAAATGCTTTATTTGTGAAATTTGTGAT
GCTATTGCTTTATTTGTAACCATTATAAGCTGCAATAAACAAGTTAACAACAACAATTGCATTCATTTTA
TGTTTCAGGTTCAGGGGGAGGTGTGGGAGGTTTTTTAAAGCAAGTAAAACCTCTACAAATGTGGTAAAAT
CGATAAGGATCCGTCGACCGATGCCCTTGAGAGCCTTCAACCCAGTCAGCTCCTTCCGGTGGGCGCGGGG
CATGACTATCGTCGCCGCACTTATGACTGTCTTCTTTATCATGCAACTCGTAGGACAGGTGCCGGCAGCG
CTCTTCCGCTTCCTCGCTCACTGACTCGCTGCGCTCGGTCGTTCGGCTGCGGCGAGCGGTATCAGCTCAC
TCAAAGGCGGTAATACGGTTATCCACAGAATCAGGGGATAACGCAGGAAAGAACATGTGAGCAAAAGGCC
AGCAAAAGGCCAGGAACCGTAAAAAGGCCGCGTTGCTGGCGTTTTTCCATAGGCTCCGCCCCCCTGACGA
GCATCACAAAAATCGACGCTCAAGTCAGAGGTGGCGAAACCCGACAGGACTATAAAGATACCAGGCGTTT
CCCCCTGGAAGCTCCCTCGTGCGCTCTCCTGTTCCGACCCTGCCGCTTACCGGATACCTGTCCGCCTTTC
TCCCTTCGGGAAGCGTGGCGCTTTCTCATAGCTCACGCTGTAGGTATCTCAGTTCGGTGTAGGTCGTTCG
CTCCAAGCTGGGCTGTGTGCACGAACCCCCCGTTCAGCCCGACCGCTGCGCCTTATCCGGTAACTATCGT
CTTGAGTCCAACCCGGTAAGACACGACTTATCGCCACTGGCAGCAGCCACTGGTAACAGGATTAGCAGAG
CGAGGTATGTAGGCGGTGCTACAGAGTTCTTGAAGTGGTGGCCTAACTACGGCTACACTAGAAGAACAGT
ATTTGGTATCTGCGCTCTGCTGAAGCCAGTTACCTTCGGAAAAAGAGTTGGTAGCTCTTGATCCGGCAAA
CAAACCACCGCTGGTAGCGGTGGTTTTTTTGTTTGCAAGCAGCAGATTACGCGCAGAAAAAAAGGATCTC
AAGAAGATCCTTTGATCTTTTCTACGGGGTCTGACGCTCAGTGGAACGAAAACTCACGTTAAGGGATTTT
GGTCATGAGATTATCAAAAAGGATCTTCACCTAGATCCTTTTAAATTAAAAATGAAGTTTTAAATCAATC
TAAAGTATATATGAGTAAACTTGGTCTGACAGTTACCAATGCTTAATCAGTGAGGCACCTATCTCAGCGA
TCTGTCTATTTCGTTCATCCATAGTTGCCTGACTCCCCGTCGTGTAGATAACTACGATACGGGAGGGCTT
ACCATCTGGCCCCAGTGCTGCAATGATACCGCGAGACCCACGCTCACCGGCTCCAGATTTATCAGCAATA
AACCAGCCAGCCGGAAGGGCCGAGCGCAGAAGTGGTCCTGCAACTTTATCCGCCTCCATCCAGTCTATTA
ATTGTTGCCGGGAAGCTAGAGTAAGTAGTTCGCCAGTTAATAGTTTGCGCAACGTTGTTGCCATTGCTAC
AGGCATCGTGGTGTCACGCTCGTCGTTTGGTATGGCTTCATTCAGCTCCGGTTCCCAACGATCAAGGCGA
GTTACATGATCCCCCATGTTGTGCAAAAAAGCGGTTAGCTCCTTCGGTCCTCCGATCGTTGTCAGAAGTA
AGTTGGCCGCAGTGTTATCACTCATGGTTATGGCAGCACTGCATAATTCTCTTACTGTCATGCCATCCGT
AAGATGCTTTTCTGTGACTGGTGAGTACTCAACCAAGTCATTCTGAGAATAGTGTATGCGGCGACCGAGT
TGCTCTTGCCCGGCGTCAATACGGGATAATACCGCGCCACATAGCAGAACTTTAAAAGTGCTCATCATTG
GAAAACGTTCTTCGGGGCGAAAACTCTCAAGGATCTTACCGCTGTTGAGATCCAGTTCGATGTAACCCAC
TCGTGCACCCAACTGATCTTCAGCATCTTTTACTTTCACCAGCGTTTCTGGGTGAGCAAAAACAGGAAGG
CAAAATGCCGCAAAAAAGGGAATAAGGGCGACACGGAAATGTTGAATACTCATACTCTTCCTTTTTCAAT
ATTATTGAAGCATTTATCAGGGTTATTGTCTCATGAGCGGATACATATTTGAATGTATTTAGAAAAATAA
ACAAATAGGGGTTCCGCGCACATTTCCCCGAAAAGTGCCACCTG
[124 nt withheld, positions 6205-6328]
C
[91 nt withheld, positions 6330-6420]
A
[49 nt withheld, positions 6422-6470]
CCTTTGACGTTGGAGTCCACGTTCTTT
[37 nt withheld, positions 6498-6534]
ACCCTATCTCGGTCTATTCTTTTGATTTATAAGGGATTTTGCCGATTTCGGCCTATTGGTTAAAAAATGA
GCTGATTTAACAAAAATTTAACGCGAATTTTAACAAAATATTAACGCTTACAATTTGCCATTCGCCATTC
AGGCTGCGCAACTGTTGGGAAGGGCGATCGGTGCGGGCCTCTTCGCTATTACGCCAGCCCAAGCTACCAT
GATAAGTAAGTAATATTAAGGTACGGGAGGTACTTGGAGCGGCCGCAATAAAATATCTTTATTTTCATTA
CATCTGTGTGTTGGTTTTTTGTGTGAATCGATAGTACTAACATACGCT
